Addgene plasmid #26558: pDP-let-7_wt
Depositing lab: Chang-Zheng Chen. Depositing organization: Stanford University. Publication: The potential functions of primary microRNAs in target recognition and repression. Trujillo RD, Yue SB, Tang Y, O'Gorman WE, Chen CZ. EMBO J. 2010 Oct 6;29(19):3272-85. doi: 10.1038/emboj.2010.208. Epub 2010 Aug 31. PubMed 20808284.
Backbone
  Vector backbone: pDP19
  Backbone manufacturer: Ambion
  Backbone size w/o insert (bp): 2700
  Vector type: transcription vector
Growth in bacteria
  Bacterial resistance: Ampicillin, 100 μg/mL
  Growth temperature: 37°C
  Growth strain: DH5alpha
  Copy number: Unknown
Gene/Insert
  Gene/Insert name: cel-pre-let-7 (alt name: pre let-7)
  Species: C. elegans (nematode)
  Insert size (bp): 71
  Cloning method: Restriction Enzyme; 5′ cloning site EcoRI (not destroyed); 3′ cloning site HindIII (not destroyed)
  Sequencing primers: 5′ T7; 3′ M13 reverse
Terms and licenses: Academic/Nonprofit Terms; Industry Terms: Not Available to Industry
Depositor comments: This construct does not produce perfect pre-let-7. There are leader and tail sequences from the backbone MCS. Loop mutants have also all been cloned into this backbone for in vitro translation.
How to cite: pDP-let-7_wt was a gift from Chang-Zheng Chen (Addgene plasmid # 26558 ; http://n2t.net/addgene:26558 ; RRID:Addgene_26558)
