[The description below was written by a language model from this plasmid's Addgene catalogue record and pLannotate feature annotations shown in this document.]
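Description:
pDP-let-7_wt is a small bacterial plasmid (about 2.8 kb) built on the pDP19 transcription vector and intended as a template for in vitro synthesis of RNA rather than for expression in cells. It is propagated in E. coli through a ColE1/pUC-type origin of replication, annotated as high-copy although the catalogue lists copy number as unknown, and is selected with ampicillin via the β-lactamase gene and its native promoter. The rest of the backbone is typical of pUC-derived cloning vectors. It carries a lacZα fragment with the lac promoter, lac operator and CAP binding site flanking the polylinker, along with short remnants of lacI, rop and the pBR322 bom region that have no evident functional role here.

The payload is a 71 bp insert encoding the Caenorhabditis elegans let-7 precursor hairpin (cel-pre-let-7, wild-type version), cloned between EcoRI and HindIII sites that both remain intact. The insert itself is not annotated in the feature table, but it should lie in the unannotated interval between the T7 promoter and the lac operator, so that T7 RNA polymerase transcribes it as a run-off RNA. The depositor notes that the transcript is not an exact pre-let-7, because it carries extra leader and tail sequences contributed by the vector's multiple cloning site.

The depositor also states that a series of loop mutants was cloned into the same backbone, making this plasmid the wild-type reference for that set. The comment describes their use as "in vitro translation", although a transcription vector of this kind yields RNA. The associated study concerns how primary and precursor microRNA forms may contribute to target recognition and repression.
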