Features (pLannotate 1.2.2; 11 found; start..end, strand, type, name):
    137..236     +  misc_feature   bom (fragment): basis of mobility region from pBR322
    242..399     -  CDS            lacZα (fragment): LacZα fragment of β-galactosidase; lacZ fragment
    403..421     +  promoter       T7 promoter: promoter for bacteriophage T7 RNA polymerase
    574..590     -  protein_bind   lac operator: The lac repressor binds to the lac operator to inhibit transcription in E. coli. This inhibition can be relieved by adding lactose or isopropyl-β-D-thiogalactopyranoside (IPTG). lac repressor encoded by lacI
    598..628     -  promoter       lac promoter: promoter for the E. coli lac operon
    643..664     -  protein_bind   CAP binding site: CAP binding activates transcription in the presence of cAMP. E. coli catabolite activator protein
    677..769     -  CDS            lacI (fragment): lac repressor; lacI; The lac repressor binds to the lac operator to inhibit transcription in E. coli. This inhibition can be relieved by adding lactose or isopropyl-β-D-thiogalactopyranoside (IPTG).
    952..1540    -  rep_origin     ori: high-copy-number ColE1/pMB1/pBR322/pUC origin of replication
   1711..2571    -  CDS            AmpR: β-lactamase; bla; confers resistance to ampicillin, carbenicillin, and related antibiotics
   2572..2676    -  promoter       AmpR promoter: bla
   2771..35      +  CDS            rop (fragment) (across the origin): Rop protein, which maintains plasmids at low copy number; rop
>Addgene plasmid #26558 | pDP-let-7_wt | depositor full sequence | sequence record 12577 | Author sequence
TCGCGCGTTTCGGTGATGACGGTGAAAACCTCTGACACATGCAGCTCCCGGAGACGGTCACAGCTTGTCT
GTAAGCGGATGCCGGGAGCAGACAAGCCCGTCAGGGCGCGTCAGCGGGTGTTGGCGGGTGTCGGGGCTGG
CTTAACTATGCGGCATCAGAGCAGATTGTACTGAGAGTGCACCATATGCGGTGTGAAATACCGCACAGAT
GCGTAAGGAGAAAATACCGCATCAGGCGCCATTCGCCATTCAGGCTGCGCAACTGTTGGGAAGGGCGATC
GGTGCGGGCCTCTTCGCTATTACGCCAGCTGGCGAAAGGGGGATGTGCTGCAAGGCGATTAAGTTGGGTA
ACGCCAGGGTTTTCCCAGTCACGACGTTGTAAAACGACGGCCAGTGAATTATTAATACGACTCACTATAG
GGAGAAGAGAATTCTGAGGTAGTAGGTTGTATAGTTTGGAATATTACCACCGGTGAACTATGCAATTTTC
TACCTTACCAAGCTTTTCCTCCCTTTAGTGAGGGTAATTCTCAGCTTGGCGTAATCATGGTCATAGCTGT
TTCCTGTGTGAAATTGTTATCCGCTCACAATTCCACACAACATACGAGCCGGAAGCATAAAGTGTAAAGC
CTGGGGTGCCTAATGAGTGAGCTAACTCACATTAATTGCGTTGCGCTCACTGCCCGCTTTCCAGTCGGGA
AACCTGTCGTGCCAGCTGCATTAATGAATCGGCCAACGCGCGGGGAGAGGCGGTTTGCGTATTGGGCGCT
CTTCCGCTTCCTCGCTCACTGACTCGCTGCGCTCGGTCGTTCGGCTGCGGCGAGCGGTATCAGCTCACTC
AAAGGCGGTAATACGGTTATCCACAGAATCAGGGGATAACGCAGGAAAGAACATGTGAGCAAAAGGCCAG
CAAAAGGCCAGGAACCGTAAAAAGGCCGCGTTGCTGGCGTTTTTCCATAGGCTCCGCCCCCCTGACGAGC
ATCACAAAAATCGACGCTCAAGTCAGAGGTGGCGAAACCCGACAGGACTATAAAGATACCAGGCGTTTCC
CCCTGGAAGCTCCCTCGTGCGCTCTCCTGTTCCGACCCTGCCGCTTACCGGATACCTGTCCGCCTTTCTC
CCTTCGGGAAGCGTGGCGCTTTCTCAAAGCTCACGCTGTAGGTATCTCAGTTCGGTGTAGGTCGTTCGCT
CCAAGCTGGGCTGTGTGCACGAACCCCCCGTTCAGCCCGACCGCTGCGCCTTATCCGGTAACTATCGTCT
TGAGTCCAACCCGGTAAGACACGACTTATCGCCACTGGCAGCAGCCACTGGTAACAGGATTAGCAGAGCG
AGGTATGTAGGCGGTGCTACAGAGTTCTTGAAGTGGTGGCCTAACTACGGCTACACTAGAAGGACAGTAT
TTGGTATCTGCGCTCTGCTGAAGCCAGTTACCTTCGGAAAAAGAGTTGGTAGCTCTTGATCCGGCAAACA
AACCACCGCTGGTAGCGGTGGTTTTTTTGTTTGCAAGCAGCAGATTACGCGCAGAAAAAAAGGATCTCAA
GAAGATCCTTTGATCTTTTCTACGGGGTCTGACGCTCAGTGGAACGAAAACTCACGTTAAGGGATTTTGG
TCATGAGATTATCAAAAAGGATCTTCACCTAGATCCTTTTAAATTAAAAATGAAGTTTTAAATCAATCTA
AAGTATATATGAGTAAACTTGGTCTGACAGTTACCAATGCTTAATCAGTGAGGCACCTATCTCAGCGATC
TGTCTATTTCGTTCATCCATAGTTGCCTGACTCCCCGTCGTGTAGATAACTACGATACGGGAGGGCTTAC
CATCTGGCCCCAGTGCTGCAATGATACCGCGAGACCCACGCTCACCGGCTCCAGATTTATCAGCAATAAA
CCAGCCAGCCGGAAGGGCCGAGCGCAGAAGTGGTCCTGCAACTTTATCCGCCTCCATCCAGTCTATTAAT
TGTTGCCGGGAAGCTAGAGTAAGTAGTTCGCCAGTTAATAGTTTGCGCAACGTTGTTGCCATTGCTACAG
GCATCGTGGTGTCACGCTCGTCGTTTGGTATGGCTTCATTCAGCTCCGGTTCCCAACGATCAAGGCGAGT
TACATGATCCCCCATGTTGTGCAAAAAAGCGGTTAGCTCCTTCGGTCCTCCGATCGTTGTCAGAAGTAAG
TTGGCCGCAGTGTTATCACTCATGGTTATGGCAGCACTGCATAATTCTCTTACTGTCATGCCATCCGTAA
GATGCTTTTCTGTGACTGGTGAGTACTCAACCAAGTCATTCTGAGAATAGTGTATGCGGCGACCGAGTTG
CTCTTGCCCGGCGTCAATACGGGATAATACCGCGCCACATAGCAGAACTTTAAAAGTGCTCATCATTGGA
AAACGTTCTTCGGGGCGAAAACTCTCAAGGATCTTACCGCTGTTGAGATCCAGTTCGATGTAACCCACTC
GTGCACCCAACTGATCTTCAGCATCTTTTACTTTCACCAGCGTTTCTGGGTGAGCAAAAACAGGAAGGCA
AAATGCCGCAAAAAAGGGAATAAGGGCGACACGGAAATGTTGAATACTCATACTCTTCCTTTTTCAATAT
TATTGAAGCATTTATCAGGGTTATTGTCTCATGAGCGGATACATATTTGAATGTATTTAGAAAAATAAAC
AAATAGGGGTTCCGCGCACATTTCCCCGAAAAGTGCCACCTGACGTCTAAGAAACCATTATTATCATGAC
ATTAACCTATAAAAATAGGCGTATCACGAGGCCCTTTCGTC
