>Addgene plasmid #26558 | pDP-let-7_wt | addgene partial sequence | sequence record 32789 | 26558 with M13_for20
AGGTAGTAGGTTGTATAGTTTGGAATATTACCACCGGTGAACTATGCAATTTTCTACCTTACCAAGCTTT
TCCTCCCTTTAGTGAGGGTAATTCTCAGCTTGGCGTAATCATGGTCATAGCTGTTTCCTGTGTGAAATTG
TTATCCGCTCACAATTCCACACAACATACGAGCCGGAAGCATAAAGTGTAAAGCCTGGGGTGCCTAATGA
GTGAGCTAACTCACATTAATTGCGTTGCGCTCACTGCCCGCTTTCCAGTCGGGAAACCTGTCGTGCCAGC
TGCATTAATGAATCGGCCAACGCGCGGGGAGAGGCGGTTTGCGTATTGGGCGCTCTTCCGCTTCCTCGCT
CACTGACTCGCTGCGCTCGGTCGTTCGGCTGCGGCGAGCGGTATCAGCTCACTCAAAGGCGGTAATACGG
TTATCCACAGAATCAGGGGATAACGCAGGAAAGAACATGTGAGCAAAAGGCCAGCAAAAGGCCAGGAACC
GTAAAAAGGCCGCGTTGCTGGCGTTTTTCCATAGGCTCCGCCCCCCTGACGAGCATCACAAAAATCGACG
CTCAAGTCAGAGGTGGCGAAACCCGACAGGACTATAAAGATACCAGGCGTTTCCCCCTGGAAGCTCCCTC
GTGCGCTCTCCTGTTCCGACCCTGCCGCTTACCGGATACCTGTCCGCCTTTCTCCCTTCGGGAAGCGTGG
CGCTTTCTCATAGCTCACGCTGTAGGTATCTCAGTTCGGTGT
